Addgene plasmid #81718: pDONR223_CTNNB1_p.T257I
Purpose: Gateway Donor vector containing CTNNB1, part of the Target Accelerator Plasmid Collection.
Depositing lab: Jesse Boehm & William Hahn & David Root. Depositing organization: Broad Institute. Publication: Systematic Functional Interrogation of Rare Cancer Variants Identifies Oncogenic Alleles. Kim E, Ilic N, Shrestha Y, Zou L, Kamburov A, Zhu C, Yang X, Lubonja R, Tran N, Nguyen C, Lawrence MS, Piccioni F, Bagul M, Doench JG, Chouinard CR, Wu X, Hogstrom L, Natoli T, Tamayo P, Horn H, Corsello SM, Lage K, Root DE, Subramanian A, Golub TR, Getz G, Boehm JS, Hahn WC. Cancer Discov. 2016 Jul;6(7):714-26. doi: 10.1158/2159-8290.CD-16-0160. Epub 2016 May 4. PubMed 27147599.
Backbone
  Vector backbone: pDONR223
  Backbone manufacturer: Invitrogen
  Backbone size w/o insert (bp): 2790
  Vector type: Gateway Entry vector
Growth in bacteria
  Bacterial resistance: Spectinomycin, 50 μg/mL
  Growth temperature: 37°C
  Growth strain: DH5alpha
  Copy number: High Copy
Gene/Insert
  Gene/Insert name: CTNNB1 (alt name: NM_001904.3)
  Species: H. sapiens (human)
  Mutation: T257I
  Entrez Gene: CTNNB1 (a.k.a. CTNNB, EVR7, MRD19, NEDSDV, armadillo)
  Promoter: None
  Cloning method: Gateway Cloning
  Sequencing primers: 5′ M13pUC-fwd; 3′ M13-Rev
Terms and licenses: Academic/Nonprofit Terms; Industry Terms: Not Available to Industry
Depositor comments: Closed state: stop codon immediately follows insert
How to cite: pDONR223_CTNNB1_p.T257I was a gift from Jesse Boehm & William Hahn & David Root (Addgene plasmid # 81718 ; http://n2t.net/addgene:81718 ; RRID:Addgene_81718)
