[The description below was written by a language model from this plasmid's Addgene catalogue record and pLannotate feature annotations shown in this document.]
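Description:
pDONR223_CTNNB1_p.T257I is a Gateway entry clone built on the Invitrogen pDONR223 backbone, carrying the human CTNNB1 open reading frame (beta-catenin) with a threonine-to-isoleucine substitution at residue 257. It is a bacterial propagation and shuttling plasmid rather than an expression vector. The sequenced record is about 5.1 kb and maintains itself in E. coli through a high-copy ColE1/pUC-type origin. Selection is by spectinomycin, conferred by the aadA aminoglycoside adenylyltransferase gene. This gene sits downstream of remnants of a class 1 integron promoter and a small gentamicin acetyltransferase fragment. Short lacI and lacZα fragments are also annotated as backbone remnants. The rrnB T1 and T2 terminators lie upstream of the cloning region, where they help insulate the insert from read-through transcription.

The CTNNB1 coding sequence, roughly 2.3 kb, is flanked on both sides by attL-type Gateway recombination sites. The automated annotation labels both as attL3, although the two sites of an entry clone normally differ to give directional transfer. These sites let an LR Clonase reaction move the ORF into any compatible destination vector. No promoter drives the insert in this plasmid. A T7 promoter sits just outside the downstream att site and points back toward the insert, and M13 primer sites are listed for sequencing across the junctions. The clone is in the "closed" configuration, with a stop codon immediately after the insert, so it yields native or N-terminally tagged protein but not C-terminal fusions.

The plasmid belongs to the Target Accelerator Plasmid Collection, a set of cancer-associated variant alleles. It serves as a source clone for building expression constructs that test the functional and oncogenic consequences of this rare beta-catenin variant.
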