Features (pLannotate 1.2.2; 12 found; start..end, strand, type, name):
     67..90      +  promoter       Pc promoter (fragment): intI1 (promoter lies within the coding sequence); class 1 integron promoter
    266..322     +  CDS            GmR (fragment): gentamycin acetyltransferase; aacC1; confers resistance to gentamycin
    329..1120    +  CDS            SmR: aminoglycoside adenylyltransferase (Murphy, 1985); aadA; confers resistance to spectinomycin and streptomycin
   1213..1801    +  rep_origin     ori: high-copy-number ColE1/pMB1/pBR322/pUC origin of replication
   1984..2076    +  CDS            lacI (fragment): lac repressor; lacI; The lac repressor binds to the lac operator to inhibit transcription in E. coli. This inhibition can be relieved by adding lactose or isopropyl-β-D-thiogalactopyranoside (IPTG).
   2131..2158    -  terminator     rrnB T2 terminator: transcription terminator T2 from the E. coli rrnB gene
   2290..2333    +  terminator     rrnB T1 terminator: Escherichia coli rrnB; transcription terminator T1 from the E. coli rrnB gene
   2380..2416    -  CDS            lacZα (fragment): LacZα fragment of β-galactosidase; lacZ fragment
   2433..2528    +  protein_bind   attL3: mutant version of attL; recombination site for the Gateway® LR reaction LR Clonase™
   2534..4879    +  CDS            CTNNB1: protein involved both in cell-cell adhesion as part of the cadherin protein complex, and in gene transcription as part of the Wnt signaling pathway; CTNNB1; also known as catenin beta-1; related to Drosophila armadillo
   4884..4979    -  protein_bind   attL3: mutant version of attL; recombination site for the Gateway® LR reaction LR Clonase™
   4998..5016    -  promoter       T7 promoter: promoter for bacteriophage T7 RNA polymerase
>Addgene plasmid #81718 | pDONR223_CTNNB1_p.T257I | addgene full sequence | sequence record 168704 | Addgene NGS Result
TTCGCTGCTACCCAAGGTTGCCGGGTGACGCACACCGTGGAAACGGATGAAGGCACGAACCCAGTGGACA
TAAGCCTGTTCGGTTCGTAAGCTGTAATGCAAGTAGCGTATGCGCTCACGCAACTGGTCCAGAACCTTGA
CCGAACGCAGCGGTGGTAACGGCGCAGTGGCGGTTTTCATGGCTTGTTATGACTGTTTTTTTGGGGTACA
GTCTATGCCTCGGGCATCCAAGCAGCAAGCGCGTTACGCCGTGGGTCGATGTTTGATGTTATGGAGCAGC
AACGATGTTACGCAGCAGGGCAGTCGCCCTAAAACAAAGTTAAACATTATGAGGGAAGCGGTGATCGCCG
AAGTATCGACTCAACTATCAGAGGTAGTTGGCGTCATCGAGCGCCATCTCGAACCGACGTTGCTGGCCGT
ACATTTGTACGGCTCCGCAGTGGATGGCGGCCTGAAGCCACACAGTGATATTGATTTGCTGGTTACGGTG
ACCGTAAGGCTTGATGAAACAACGCGGCGAGCTTTGATCAACGACCTTTTGGAAACTTCGGCTTCCCCTG
GAGAGAGCGAGATTCTCCGCGCTGTAGAAGTCACCATTGTTGTGCACGACGACATCATTCCGTGGCGTTA
TCCAGCTAAGCGCGAACTGCAATTTGGAGAATGGCAGCGCAATGACATTCTTGCAGGTATCTTCGAGCCA
GCCACGATCGACATTGATCTGGCTATCTTGCTGACAAAAGCAAGAGAACATAGCGTTGCCTTGGTAGGTC
CAGCGGCGGAGGAACTCTTTGATCCGGTTCCTGAACAGGATCTATTTGAGGCGCTAAATGAAACCTTAAC
GCTATGGAACTCGCCGCCCGACTGGGCTGGCGATGAGCGAAATGTAGTGCTTACGTTGTCCCGCATTTGG
TACAGCGCAGTAACCGGCAAAATCGCGCCGAAGGATGTCGCTGCCGACTGGGCAATGGAGCGCCTGCCGG
CCCAGTATCAGCCCGTCATACTTGAAGCTAGACAGGCTTATCTTGGACAAGAAGAAGATCGCTTGGCCTC
GCGCGCAGATCAGTTGGAAGAATTTGTCCACTACGTGAAAGGCGAGATCACCAAGGTAGTCGGCAAATAA
CCCTCGAGCCACCCATGACCAAAATCCCTTAACGTGAGTTACGCGTCGTTCCACTGAGCGTCAGACCCCG
TAGAAAAGATCAAAGGATCTTCTTGAGATCCTTTTTTTCTGCGCGTAATCTGCTGCTTGCAAACAAAAAA
ACCACCGCTACCAGCGGTGGTTTGTTTGCCGGATCAAGAGCTACCAACTCTTTTTCCGAAGGTAACTGGC
TTCAGCAGAGCGCAGATACCAAATACTGTTCTTCTAGTGTAGCCGTAGTTAGGCCACCACTTCAAGAACT
CTGTAGCACCGCCTACATACCTCGCTCTGCTAATCCTGTTACCAGTGGCTGCTGCCAGTGGCGATAAGTC
GTGTCTTACCGGGTTGGACTCAAGACGATAGTTACCGGATAAGGCGCAGCGGTCGGGCTGAACGGGGGGT
TCGTGCACACAGCCCAGCTTGGAGCGAACGACCTACACCGAACTGAGATACCTACAGCGTGAGCTATGAG
AAAGCGCCACGCTTCCCGAAGGGAGAAAGGCGGACAGGTATCCGGTAAGCGGCAGGGTCGGAACAGGAGA
GCGCACGAGGGAGCTTCCAGGGGGAAACGCCTGGTATCTTTATAGTCCTGTCGGGTTTCGCCACCTCTGA
CTTGAGCGTCGATTTTTGTGATGCTCGTCAGGGGGGCGGAGCCTATGGAAAAACGCCAGCAACGCGGCCT
TTTTACGGTTCCTGGCCTTTTGCTGGCCTTTTGCTCACATGTTCTTTCCTGCGTTATCCCCTGATTCTGT
GGATAACCGTATTACCGCCTTTGAGTGAGCTGATACCGCTCGCCGCAGCCGAACGACCGAGCGCAGCGAG
TCAGTGAGCGAGGAAGCGGAAGAGCGCCCAATACGCAAACCGCCTCTCCCCGCGCGTTGGCCGATTCATT
AATGCAGCTGGCACGACAGGTTTCCCGACTGGAAAGCGGGCAGTGAGCGCAACGCAATTAATACGCGTAC
CGCTAGCCAGGAAGAGTTTGTAGAAACGCAAAAAGGCCATCCGTCAGGATGGCCTTCTGCTTAGTTTGAT
GCCTGGCAGTTTATGGCGGGCGTCCTGCCCGCCACCCTCCGGGCCGTTGCTTCACAACGTTCAAATCCGC
TCCCGGCGGATTTGTCCTACTCAGGAGAGCGTTCACCGACAAACAACAGATAAAACGAAAGGCCCAGTCT
TCCGACTGAGCCTTTCGTTTTATTTGATGCCTGGCAGTTCCCTACTCTCGCGTTAACGCTAGCATGGATG
TTTTCCCAGTCACGACGTTGTAAAACGACGGCCAGTCTTAAGCTCGGGCCCCAAATAATGATTTTATTTT
GACTGATAGTGACCTGTTCGTTGCAACAAATTGATGAGCAATGCTTTTTTATAATGCCAACTTTGTACAA
AAAAGTTGGCACCATGGCTACTCAAGCTGATTTGATGGAGTTGGACATGGCCATGGAACCAGACAGAAAA
GCGGCTGTTAGTCACTGGCAGCAACAGTCTTACCTGGACTCTGGAATCCATTCTGGTGCCACTACCACAG
CTCCTTCTCTGAGTGGTAAAGGCAATCCTGAGGAAGAGGATGTGGATACCTCCCAAGTCCTGTATGAGTG
GGAACAGGGATTTTCTCAGTCCTTCACTCAAGAACAAGTAGCTGATATTGATGGACAGTATGCAATGACT
CGAGCTCAGAGGGTACGAGCTGCTATGTTCCCTGAGACATTAGATGAGGGCATGCAGATCCCATCTACAC
AGTTTGATGCTGCTCATCCCACTAATGTCCAGCGTTTGGCTGAACCATCACAGATGCTGAAACATGCAGT
TGTAAACTTGATTAACTATCAAGATGATGCAGAACTTGCCACACGTGCAATCCCTGAACTGACAAAACTG
CTAAATGACGAGGACCAGGTGGTGGTTAATAAGGCTGCAGTTATGGTCCATCAGCTTTCTAAAAAGGAAG
CTTCCAGACACGCTATCATGCGTTCTCCTCAGATGGTGTCTGCTATTGTACGTACCATGCAGAATACAAA
TGATGTAGAAACAGCTCGTTGTACCGCTGGGACCTTGCATAACCTTTCCCATCATCGTGAGGGCTTACTG
GCCATCTTTAAGTCTGGAGGCATTCCTGCCCTGGTGAAAATGCTTGGTTCACCAGTGGATTCTGTGTTGT
TTTATGCCATTATAACTCTCCACAACCTTTTATTACATCAAGAAGGAGCTAAAATGGCAGTGCGTTTAGC
TGGTGGGCTGCAGAAAATGGTTGCCTTGCTCAACAAAACAAATGTTAAATTCTTGGCTATTACGACAGAC
TGCCTTCAAATTTTAGCTTATGGCAACCAAGAAAGCAAGCTCATCATACTGGCTAGTGGTGGACCCCAAG
CTTTAGTAAATATAATGAGGACCTATACTTACGAAAAACTACTGTGGACCACAAGCAGAGTGCTGAAGGT
GCTATCTGTCTGCTCTAGTAATAAGCCGGCTATTGTAGAAGCTGGTGGAATGCAAGCTTTAGGACTTCAC
CTGACAGATCCAAGTCAACGTCTTGTTCAGAACTGTCTTTGGACTCTCAGGAATCTTTCAGATGCTGCAA
CTAAACAGGAAGGGATGGAAGGTCTCCTTGGGACTCTTGTTCAGCTTCTGGGTTCAGATGATATAAATGT
GGTCACCTGTGCAGCTGGAATTCTTTCTAACCTCACTTGCAATAATTATAAGAACAAGATGATGGTCTGC
CAAGTGGGTGGTATAGAGGCTCTTGTGCGTACTGTCCTTCGGGCTGGTGACAGGGAAGACATCACTGAGC
CTGCCATCTGTGCTCTTCGTCATCTGACCAGCCGACACCAAGAAGCAGAGATGGCCCAGAATGCAGTTCG
CCTTCACTATGGACTACCAGTTGTGGTTAAGCTCTTACACCCACCATCCCACTGGCCTCTGATAAAGGCT
ACTGTTGGATTGATTCGAAATCTTGCCCTTTGTCCCGCAAATCATGCACCTTTGCGTGAGCAGGGTGCCA
TTCCACGACTAGTTCAGTTGCTTGTTCGTGCACATCAGGATACCCAGCGCCGTACGTCCATGGGTGGGAC
ACAGCAGCAATTTGTGGAGGGGGTCCGCATGGAAGAAATAGTTGAAGGTTGTACCGGAGCCCTTCACATC
CTAGCTCGGGATGTTCACAACCGAATTGTTATCAGAGGACTAAATACCATTCCATTGTTTGTGCAGCTGC
TTTATTCTCCCATTGAAAACATCCAAAGAGTAGCTGCAGGGGTCCTCTGTGAACTTGCTCAGGACAAGGA
AGCTGCAGAAGCTATTGAAGCTGAGGGAGCCACAGCTCCTCTGACAGAGTTACTTCACTCTAGGAATGAA
GGTGTGGCGACATATGCAGCTGCTGTTTTGTTCCGAATGTCTGAGGACAAGCCACAAGATTACAAGAAAC
GGCTTTCAGTTGAGCTGACCAGCTCTCTCTTCAGAACAGAGCCAATGGCTTGGAATGAGACTGCTGATCT
TGGACTTGATATTGGTGCCCAGGGAGAACCCCTTGGATATCGCCAGGATGATCCTAGCTATCGTTCTTTT
CACTCTGGTGGATATGGCCAGGATGCCTTGGGTATGGACCCCATGATGGAACATGAGATGGGTGGCCACC
ACCCTGGTGCTGACTATCCAGTTGATGGGCTGCCAGATCTGGGGCATGCCCAGGACCTCATGGATGGGCT
GCCTCCAGGTGACAGCAATCAGCTGGCCTGGTTTGATACTGACCTGTAATTGCCAACTTTCTTGTACAAA
GTTGGCATTATAAGAAAGCATTGCTTATCAATTTGTTGCAACGAACAGGTCACTATCAGTCAAAATAAAA
TCATTATTTGCCATCCAGCTGATATCCCCTATAGTGAGTCGTATTACATGGTCATAGCTGTTTCCTGGCA
GCTCTGGCCCGTGTCTCAAAATCTCTGATGTTACATTGCACAAGATAAAAATATATCATCATGCCTCCTC
TAGACCAGCCAGGACAGAAATGCCTCGAC
